>Addgene plasmid #222338 | evoBxb1 | addgene full sequence | sequence record 437331 | Addgene NGS Result
TTGAGATCCTTTTTTTCTGCGCGTAATCTGCTGCTTGCAAACAAAAAAACCACCGCTACCAGCGGTGGTT
TGTTTGCCGGATCAAGAGCTACCAACTCTTTTTCCGAAGGTAACTGGCTTCAGCAGAGCGCAGATACCAA
ATACTGTTCTTCTAGTGTAGCCGTAGTTAGGCCACCACTTCAAGAACTCTGTAGCACCGCCTACATACCT
CGCTCTGCTAATCCTGTTACCAGTGGCTGCTGCCAGTGGCGATAAGTCGTGTCTTACCGGGTTGGACTCA
AGACGATAGTTACCGGATAAGGCGCAGCGGTCGGGCTGAACGGGGGGTTCGTGCACACAGCCCAGCTTGG
AGCGAACGACCTACACCGAACTGAGATACCTACAGCGTGAGCTATGAGAAAGCGCCACGCTTCCCGAAGG
GAGAAAGGCGGACAGGTATCCGGTAAGCGGCAGGGTCGGAACAGGAGAGCGCACGAGGGAGCTTCCAGGG
GGAAACGCCTGGTATCTTTATAGTCCTGTCGGGTTTCGCCACCTCTGACTTGAGCGTCGATTTTTGTGAT
GCTCGTCAGGGGGGCGGAGCCTATGGAAAAACGCCAGCAACGCGGCCTTTTTACGGTTCCTGGCCTTTTG
CTGGCCTTTTGCTCACATGTTCTTTCCTGCGTTATCCCCTGATTCTGTGGATAACCGTATTACCGCCTTT
GAGTGAGCTGATACCGCTCGCCGCAGCCGAACGACCGAGCGCAGCGAGTCAGTGAGCGAGGAAGCGGAAG
AGCGCCCAATACGCAAACCGCCTCTCCCCGCGCGTTGGCCGATTCATTAATGCAGAGCTTGCAATTCGCG
CTTTTTCAATATTATTGAAGCATTTATCAGGGTTATTGTCTCATGAGCGGATACATATTTGAATGTATTT
AGAAAAATAAACAAATAGGGGTTCCGCGCACATTTCCCCGAAAAGTGCCACCTGACGTCTAAGAAACCAT
TATTATCATGACATTAACCTATAAAAATAGGCGTATCACGAGGCCCTTTCACTCATTAGGCACCCCAGGC
TTTACACTTTATGCTTCCGGCTCGTATAATGTGTGGAATTGTGAGCGGATAACAATTTCACACAGGAAAC
AGCATCGTGCAGGTCGTTACATAACTTACGGTAAATGGCCCGCCTGGCTGACCGCCCAACGACCCCCGCC
CATTGACGTCAATAATGACGTATGTTCCCATAGTAACGCCAATAGGGACTTTCCATTGACGTCAATGGGT
GGAGTATTTACGGTAAACTGCCCACTTGGCAGTACATCAAGTGTATCATATGCCAAGTACGCCCCCTATT
GACGTCAATGACGGTAAATGGCCCGCCTGGCATTATGCCCAGTACATGACCTTATGGGACTTTCCTACTT
GGCAGTACATCTACGTATTAGTCATCGCTATTACCATGGTGATGCGGTTTTGGCAGTACATCAATGGGCG
TGGATAGCGGTTTGACTCACGGGGATTTCCAAGTCTCCACCCCATTGACGTCAATGGGAGTTTGTTTTGG
CACCAAAATCAACGGGACTTTCCAAAATGTCGTAACAACTCCGCCCCATTGACGCAAATGGGCGGTAGGC
GTGTACGGTGGGAGGTCTATATAAGCAGAGCTCGTTTAGTGAACCGTCAGATCGCCTGGAGGCGCCATCC
ACGCTGTTTTGACCTCCATAGAAGACACCGGGACCGATCCAGCCTCCGGACTCTAGCCTAGGCTTTTGCA
AAAAGCTATTTAGGTGACACTATAGAAGGTACGCCTGCAGGTACCGGTCCGGAATTCGCCCTTATGAGAG
CCCTGGTAGTCATCCGCCTGTCCCGCGTCACCGATGCTACGACTTCACCGGAGCGTCAGCTGGAGTCTTG
CCAGCAGCTCTGCGCCCAGCGCGGCTGGGACGTCGTCGGGGTAGCGGAGGATCTGGACGTCTCCGGGGCG
GTCGATCCGTTCGACCGGAAGCGCAGACCGAACCTGGCCCGGTGGCTAGCGTTCGAGGAGCAACCGTTCG
ACGCGATCGTGGCGTACCGGGTAGACCGGTTGACCCGATCGATCCGGCATCTGCAGCAGCTGGTCCACTG
GGCCGAGGACCACAAGAAGCTGGTCGTCTCCGCGACCGAAGCGCACTTCGATACGACGACGCCGTTTGCG
GCGGTCGTCATCGCGCTTATGGGAACGGTGGCGCAGATGGAATTAGAAGCGATCAAAGAGCGGAACCGTT
CGGCTGCGCATTTCAATATCCGCGCCGGGAAATACCGAGGATCCCTGCCGCCGTGGGGATACCTGCCTAC
GCGCGTGGACGGGGAGTGGCGGCTGGTGCCGGACCCTGTGCAGCGAGAGCGCATCCTCGAGGTGTATCAC
CGCGTCGTCGACAACCACGAGCCGCTGCACCTGGTGGCCCACGACCTGAACCGGCGTGGTGTCCTGTCGC
CGAAGGACTACTTCGCGCAGCTGCAAGGCCGCGAGCCGCAGGGCCGGGAGTGGTCGGCTACCGCGCTGAA
GCGATCGATGATCTCCGAGGCGATGCTCGGGTACGCGACTCTGAACGGTAAGACCGTCCGAGACGACGAC
GGAGCCCCGCTGGTGCGGGCTGAGCCGATCCTGACCCGTGAGCAGCTGGAGGCGCTGCGCGCCGAGCTCG
TGAAGACCTCCCGGGCGAAGCCCGCGGTGTCTACCCCGTCGCTGCTGCTGCGGGTGTTGTTCTGTGCGGT
GTGCGGGGAGCCCGCGTACAAGTTCGCCGGGGGAGGACGTAAGCACCCGCGCTACCGCTGCCGCTCGATG
GGGTTCCCGAAGCACTGCGGGAACGGCACGGTGGCGATGGCCGAGTGGGACGCGTTCTGCGAGGAGCAGG
TGCTGGATCTGCTCGGGGACGCGGAGCGTCTGGAGAAAGTCTGGGTAGCCGGCTCGGACTCCGCGGTCGA
ACTCGCGGAGGTGAACGCGGAGCTGGTGGACCTGACGTCGCTGATCGGCTCCCCGGCCTACCGGGCCGGC
TCTCCGCAGCGAGAAGCACTGGATGCCCGTATTGCGGCGCTGGCCGCGCGGCAAGAGGAGCTGGAGGGTC
TAGAGGCTCGCCCGTCTGGCTGGGAGTGGCGCGAGACCGGGCAGCGGTTCGGGGACTGGTGGCGGGAGCA
GGACACCGCGGCAAAGAACACCTGGCTTCGGTCGATGAACGTTCGGCTGACGTTCGACGTCCGCGGTGGG
CTGACTCGCACGATCGACTTCGGGGATCTGCAGGAGTACGAGCAGCATCTCAGGCTCGGCAGCGTGGTCG
AACGGCTACACACCGGGATGTCGTAGAAGGGCGAATTCCCGGGTCGACGAGCTCACTAGCTTGGGATCTT
TGTGAAGGAACCTTACTTCTGTGGTGTGACATAATTGGACAAACTACCTACAGAGATTTAAAGCTCTAAG
GTAAATATAAAATTTTTAAGTGTATAATGTGTTAAACTAGCTGCATATGCTTGCTGCTTGAGAGTTTTGC
TTACTGAGTATGATTTATGAAAATATTATACACAGGAGCTAGTGATTCTAATTGTTTGTGTATTTTAGAT
TCACAGTCCCAAGGCTCATTTCAGGCCCCTCAGTCCTCACAGTCTGTTCATGATCATAATCAGCCATACC
ACATTTGTAGAGGTTTTACTTGCTTTAAAAAACCTCCCACACCTCCCCCTGAACCTGAAACATAAAATGA
ATGCAATTGTTGTTGTTAACTTGTTTATTGCAGCTTATAATGGTTACAAATAAAGCAATAGCATCACAAA
TTTCACAAATAAAGCATTTTTTTCACTGCATTCTAGTTGTGGTTTGTCCAAACTCATCAATGTATCTTAT
CATGTCTGGATCGATCCTGCATTAATGAATCGGCCAACGCGCGGGGAGAGGCGGTTTGCGTATTGGCTGG
CGTAATAGCGAAGAGGCCCGCACCGATCGCCCTTCCCAACAGTTGCGCAGCCTGAATGGCGAATGGG
[124 nt withheld, positions 3988-4111]
C
[91 nt withheld, positions 4113-4203]
A
[49 nt withheld, positions 4205-4253]
CCTTTGACGTTGGAGTCCACGTTCTT
[37 nt withheld, positions 4280-4316]
ACCCTATCTCGGTCTATTCTTTTGATTTATAAGGGATTTTGCCGATTTCGGCCTATTGGTTAAAAAATGA
GCTGATTTAACAAAAATTTAACGCGAATTTTAACAAAATATTAACGCTTACAATTTAGGTGGCACTTTTC
GGGGAAATGTGCGCGGAACCCCTATTTGTTTATTTTTCTAAATACATTCAAATATGTATCCGCTCATGCC
AGGTCTTGGACTGGTGAGAACGGCTTGCTCGGCAGCTTCGATGTGTGCTGGAGGGAGAATAAAGGTCTAA
GATGTGCGATAGAGGGAAGTCGCATTGAATTATGTGCTGTGTAGGGATCGCTGGTATCAAATATGTGTGC
CCACCCCTGGCATGAGACAATAACCCTGATAAATGCTTCAATAATATTGAAAAAGGAAGAGTATGAGTAT
TCAACATTTCCGTGTCGCCCTTATTCCCTTTTTTGCGGCATTTTGCCTTCCTGTTTTTGCTCACCCAGAA
ACGCTGGTGAAAGTAAAAGATGCTGAAGATCAGTTGGGTGCACGAGTGGGTTACATCGAACTGGATCTCA
ACAGCGGTAAGATCCTTGAGAGTTTTCGCCCCGAAGAACGTTTTCCAATGATGAGCACTTTTAAAGTTCT
GCTATGTGGCGCGGTATTATCCCGTATTGACGCCGGGCAAGAGCAACTCGGTCGCCGCATACACTATTCT
CAGAATGACTTGGTTGAGTACTCACCAGTCACAGAAAAGCATCTTACGGATGGCATGACAGTAAGAGAAT
TATGCAGTGCTGCCATAACCATGAGTGATAACACTGCGGCCAACTTACTTCTGACAACGATCGGAGGACC
GAAGGAGCTAACCGCTTTTTTGCACAACATGGGGGATCATGTAACTCGCCTTGATCGTTGGGAACCGGAG
CTGAATGAAGCCATACCAAACGACGAGCGTGACACCACGATGCCTGTAGCAATGGCAACAACGTTGCGCA
AACTATTAACTGGCGAACTACTTACTCTAGCTTCCCGGCAACAATTAATAGACTGGATGGAGGCGGATAA
AGTTGCAGGACCACTTCTGCGCTCGGCCCTTCCGGCTGGCTGGTTTATTGCTGATAAATCTGGAGCCGGT
GAGCGTGGGTCTCGCGGTATCATTGCAGCACTGGGGCCAGATGGTAAGCCCTCCCGTATCGTAGTTATCT
ACACGACGGGGAGTCAGGCAACTATGGATGAACGAAATAGACAGATCGCTGAGATAGGTGCCTCACTGAT
TAAGCATTGGTAACTGTCAGACCAAGTTTACTCATATATACTTTAGATTGATTTAAAACTTCATTTTTAA
TTTAAAAGGATCTAGGTGAAGATCCTTTTTGATAATCTCATGCCATAACTTCGTATAATGTATGCTATAC
GAGGTTATGGCATGACCAAAATCCCTTAACGTGAGTTTTCGTTCCACTGAGCGTCAGACCCCGTAGAAAA
GATCAAAGGATCTTC
Features (pLannotate 1.2.2; 20 found; start..end, strand, type, name):
      1..589     +  rep_origin     ori: high-copy-number ColE1/pMB1/pBR322/pUC origin of replication
    772..825     +  CDS            lacI (fragment): lac repressor; lacI; The lac repressor binds to the lac operator to inhibit transcription in E. coli. This inhibition can be relieved by adding lactose or isopropyl-β-D-thiogalactopyranoside (IPTG).
    841..938     -  promoter       AmpR promoter: bla
   1051..1081    +  promoter       lac UV5 promoter: E. coli lac promoter with an "up" mutation
   1089..1105    +  protein_bind   lac operator: The lac repressor binds to the lac operator to inhibit transcription in E. coli. This inhibition can be relieved by adding lactose or isopropyl-β-D-thiogalactopyranoside (IPTG). lac repressor encoded by lacI
   1135..1438    +  enhancer       CMV enhancer: human cytomegalovirus immediate early enhancer
   1439..1642    +  promoter       CMV promoter: human cytomegalovirus (CMV) immediate early promoter
   1736..1752    +  promoter       SV40 promoter (fragment): SV40 early promoter
   1758..1776    +  promoter       SP6 promoter: promoter for bacteriophage SP6 RNA polymerase
   3355..3469    +  intron         large T intron (fragment): SV40 (simian virus 40) large T antigen intron
   3543..3568    +  intron         small t intron (fragment): SV40 (simian virus 40) small t antigen intron
   3568..3705    +  CDS            large T antigen (fragment): large T antigen from SV40 (simian virus 40)
   3728..3862    +  polyA_signal   SV40 poly(A) signal: SV40 polyadenylation signal
   3867..3916    -  CDS            lacI (fragment): lac repressor; lacI; The lac repressor binds to the lac operator to inhibit transcription in E. coli. This inhibition can be relieved by adding lactose or isopropyl-β-D-thiogalactopyranoside (IPTG).
   3916..3983    +  CDS            lacZα (fragment): LacZα fragment of β-galactosidase; lacZ fragment
   3988..4442    +  rep_origin     f1 ori (sequence partly withheld): f1 bacteriophage origin of replication; arrow indicates direction of (+) strand synthesis
   4468..4524    +  promoter       AmpR promoter (fragment): bla
   4677..4728    +  promoter       AmpR promoter (fragment): bla
   4729..5589    +  CDS            AmpR: β-lactamase; bla; confers resistance to ampicillin, carbenicillin, and related antibiotics
   5691..5724    -  protein_bind   loxP: Cre-mediated recombination occurs in the 8-bp core sequence (GCATACAT). Cre recombinase
