[The description below was written by a language model from this plasmid's Addgene catalogue record and pLannotate feature annotations shown in this document.]
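Description:
evoBxb1 is a mammalian expression plasmid of about 5.8 kb, built on a pCMV backbone, that produces an evolved variant of the Bxb1 large serine recombinase in mammalian cells. The insert is recorded as a synthetic, codon-optimized evolved Bxb1 coding sequence introduced by Gibson assembly. It is driven by the human cytomegalovirus immediate-early enhancer and promoter, which give strong constitutive transcription in most mammalian cell types. The automated feature table does not annotate the recombinase open reading frame itself. It does leave an unannotated stretch of roughly 1.6 kb between an SP6 promoter just downstream of CMV and the 3′ processing elements, which is where the insert presumably lies. That 3′ region consists of SV40-derived small t/large T intron and coding fragments followed by the SV40 polyadenylation signal. The record does not list any epitope tags, nuclear localization signals or reporters.

In bacteria the plasmid is maintained at high copy through a ColE1/pUC-type origin and selected with ampicillin via the β-lactamase gene. An f1 origin is also present. Short lacI and lacZα fragments, a lac UV5 promoter and operator, a short SV40 promoter fragment and a single loxP site near the ampicillin cassette appear to be backbone remnants, with no function stated in the record. There is no mammalian selection marker, so the plasmid suits transient transfection.

The associated work concerns site-specific integration of large genes in mammalian cells using continuously evolved recombinases together with prime editing. In that setting, this plasmid supplies the recombinase that catalyses insertion of donor DNA at an installed attachment site.
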