Addgene plasmid #222338: evoBxb1
Purpose: Plasmid for expressing evolved Bxb1 in the mammalian cells
Depositing lab: David Liu. Depositing organization: Broad Institute. Publication: Efficient site-specific integration of large genes in mammalian cells via continuously evolved recombinases and prime editing. Pandey S, Gao XD, Krasnow NA, McElroy A, Tao YA, Duby JE, Steinbeck BJ, McCreary J, Pierce SE, Tolar J, Meissner TB, Chaikof EL, Osborn MJ, Liu DR. Nat Biomed Eng. 2024 Jun 10. doi: 10.1038/s41551-024-01227-1. PubMed 38858586.
Backbone
  Vector backbone: pCMV
  Vector type: Mammalian Expression
Growth in bacteria
  Bacterial resistance: Ampicillin, 100 μg/mL
  Growth temperature: 37°C
  Growth strain: DH5alpha
  Copy number: High Copy
Gene/Insert
  Gene/Insert name: Codon-optimized evolved Bxb1
  Species: Synthetic
  Promoter: CMV
  Cloning method: Gibson Cloning
  Sequencing primers: 5′ CMV-forward
Terms and licenses: Academic/Nonprofit Terms; Industry Terms: Not Available to Industry
How to cite: evoBxb1 was a gift from David Liu (Addgene plasmid # 222338 ; http://n2t.net/addgene:222338 ; RRID:Addgene_222338)
